>Addgene plasmid #157503 | pD649-HAsp-SEMA4G-COMP5AP-AviTag-9xHis | depositor full sequence | sequence record 304115 | Full Sequence
TTTCAATATTATTGAAGCATTTATCAGGGTTATTGTCTCATGAGCGGATACATATTTGAATGTATTTAGA
AAAATAAACAAATAGGGGTCAGTGTTACAACCAATTAACCAATTCTGAACATTATCGCGAGCCCATTTAT
ACCTGAATATGGCTCATAACACCCCTTGCTCATGACCAAAATCCCTTAACGTGAGTTACGCGCGCGTCGT
TCCACTGAGCGTCAGACCCCGTAGAAAAGATCAAAGGATCTTCTTGAGATCCTTTTTTTCTGCGCGTAAT
CTGCTGCTTGCAAACAAAAAAACCACCGCTACCAGCGGTGGTTTGTTTGCCGGATCAAGAGCTACCAACT
CTTTTTCCGAAGGTAACTGGCTTCAGCAGAGCGCAGATACCAAATACTGTTCTTCTAGTGTAGCCGTAGT
TAGCCCACCACTTCAAGAACTCTGTAGCACCGCCTACATACCTCGCTCTGCTAATCCTGTTACCAGTGGC
TGCTGCCAGTGGCGATAAGTCGTGTCTTACCGGGTTGGACTCAAGACGATAGTTACCGGATAAGGCGCAG
CGGTCGGGCTGAACGGGGGGTTCGTGCACACAGCCCAGCTTGGAGCGAACGACCTACACCGAACTGAGAT
ACCTACAGCGTGAGCTATGAGAAAGCGCCACGCTTCCCGAAGGGAGAAAGGCGGACAGGTATCCGGTAAG
CGGCAGGGTCGGAACAGGAGAGCGCACGAGGGAGCTTCCAGGGGGAAACGCCTGGTATCTTTATAGTCCT
GTCGGGTTTCGCCACCTCTGACTTGAGCGTCGATTTTTGTGATGCTCGTCAGGGGGGCGGAGCCTATGGA
AAAACGCCAGCAACGCGGCCTTTTTACGGTTCCTGGCCTTTTGCTGGCCTTTTGCTCACATGTTCTTTCC
TGCGTTATCCCCTGATTCTGTGGATAACCGTATTACCGCCTTTGAGTGAGCTGATACCGCTCGCCGCAGC
CGAACGACCGAGCGCAGCGAGTCAGTGAGCGAGGAAGCGGAAGGCGAGAGTAGGGAACTGCCAGGCATCA
AACTAAGCAGAAGGCCCCTGACGGATGGCCTTTTTGCGTTTCTACAAACTCTTTCTGTGTTGTAAAACGA
CGGCCAGTCTTAAGCTCGGGCCCCCTGGGCGGTTCTGATAACGAGTAATCGTTAATCCGCAAATAACGTA
AAAACCCGCTTCGGCGGGTTTTTTTATGGGGGGAGTTTAGGGAAAGAGCATTTGTCAGAATATTTAAGGG
CGCCTGTCACTTTGCTTGATATATGAGAATTATTTAACCTTATAAATGAGAAAAAAGCAACGCACTTTAA
ATAAGATACGTTGCTTTTTCGATTGATGAACACCTATAATTAAACTATTCATCTATTATTTATGATTTTT
TGTATATACAATATTTCTAGTTTGTTAAAGAGAATTAAGAAAATAAATCTCGAAAATAATAAAGGGAAAA
TCAGTTTTTGATATCAAAATTATACATGTCAACGATAATACAAAATATAATACAAACTATAAGATGTTAT
CAGTATTTATTATCATTTAGAATAAATTTTGTGTCGCCCTTAATTGTGAGCGGATAACAATTACGAGCTT
CATGCACAGTGGCGTTGACTCAATATTGGCCATTAGCCATATTATTCATTGGTTATATAGCATAAATCAA
TATTGGCTATTGGCCATTGCATACGTTGTATCTATATCATAATATGTACATTTATATTGGCTCATGTCCA
ATATGACCGCCATGTTGGCATTGATTATTGACTAGTTATTAATAGTAATCAATTACGGGGTCATTAGTTC
ATAGCCCATATATGGAGTTCCGCGTTACATAACTTACGGTAAATGGCCCGCCTGGCTGACCGCCCAACGA
CCCCCGCCCATTGACGTCAATAATGACGTATGTTCCCATAGTAACGCCAATAGGGACTTTCCATTGACGT
CAATGGGTGGAGTATTTACGGTAAACTGCCCACTTGGCAGTACATCAAGTGTATCATATGCCAAGTACGC
CCCCTATTGACGTCAATGACGGTAAATGGCCCGCCTGGCATTATGCCCAGTACATGACCTTATGGGACTT
TCCTACTTGGCAGTACATCTACGTATTAGTCATCGCTATTACCATGGTGATGCGGTTTTGGCAGTACATC
AATGGGCGTGGATAGCGGTTTGACTCACGGGGATTTCCAAGTCTCCACCCCATTGACGTCAATGGGAGTT
TGTTTTGGCACCAAAATCAACGGGACTTTCCAAAATGTCGTAACAACTCCGCCCCATTGACGCAAATGGG
CGGTAGGCGTGTACGGTGGGAGGTCTATATAAGCAGAGCTCGTTTAGTGAACCGTCAGATCGCCTGGAGA
CGCCATCCACGCTGTTTTGACCTCCATAGAAGACACCGGGACCGATCCAGCCTCCGCGGCCGGGAACGGT
GCATTGGAACGCGGATTCCCCGTGCCAAGAGTGACGTAAGTACCGCCTATAGAGTCTATAGGCCCACCCC
CTTGGCTTCGTTAGAACGCGGCTACAATTAATACATAACCTTATGTATCATACACATACGATTTAGGTGA
CACTATAGAATAACATCCACTTTGCCTTTCTCTCCACAGGTGTCCACTCCCAGGTCCAACTGCACCTCGG
TTCTATCGAAAACGCGCCTGCTAGCGCCACCATGAAGACCATCATTGCCCTGAGCTACATCTTCTGCCTG
GTGTTCGCTGCGGCCGCCGTTCCAGGACCATCTCTTAGAAGGCCCAGCAGAGAACTGGACGCTACCCCTA
GAATGACAATCCCCTACGAGGAACTGAGCGGCACCCGGCACTTTAAAGGACAGGCCCAGAATTACAGCAC
CCTGCTGCTGGAAGAAGCCAGCGCCAGACTGCTTGTTGGAGCCAGAGGTGCCCTGTTCAGCCTGTCTGCC
AATGATATTGGCGACGGCGCCCACAAAGAGATCCACTGGGAAGCCTCTCCAGAGATGCAGAGCAAGTGCC
ACCAGAAGGGCAAGAACAACCAGACCGAGTGCTTCAACCACGTGCGGTTTCTGCAGAGACTGAACAGCAC
CCACCTGTACGCCTGTGGCACACATGCCTTTCAGCCTCTGTGTGCCGCCATCGATGCCGAGGCTTTTACC
CTGCCTACCAGCTTCGAAGAGGGCAAAGAGAAGTGCCCCTACGATCCTGCCAGAGGCTTTACCGGCCTGA
TCATTGATGGCGGCCTGTACACCGCCACCAGATACGAGTTCCGCAGCATCCCCGACATCAGAAGAAGCAG
ACACCCTCACAGCCTGCGGACCGAAGAAACACCCATGCACTGGCTGAATGACGCCGAGTTCGTGTTCTCT
GTGCTCGTGCGGGAATCTAAGGCCAGCGCCGTGGGAGATGACGACAAGGTGTACTACTTCTTCACCGAGA
GAGCCACCGAGGAAGGCAGCGGCTCTTTTACCCAGAGCAGATCCAGCCACAGAGTGGCCAGAGTCGCTAG
AGTGTGTAAAGGCGATCTCGGCGGCAAGAAGATCCTGCAGAAGAAGTGGACCAGCTTCCTGAAGGCCCGG
CTGATCTGTCACATCCCTCTGTACGAAACCCTGAGAGGCGTGTGCTCTCTGGACGCCGAGACAAGCAGCA
GAACCCACTTTTACGCCGCCTTCACACTGAGCACCCAGTGGAAAACTCTGGAAGCCTCCGCCATCTGTAG
ATACGACCTGGCCGAGATCCAGGCCGTGTTTGCCGGACCTTACATGGAATACCAGGACGGCAGCAGAAGA
TGGGGCAGATACGAAGGCGGAGTGCCTGAGCCTAGACCTGGCAGCTGTATCACCGATTCTCTGCGGAGCC
AGGGCTACAACAGCAGCCAAGATCTGCCTAGCCTGGTGCTGGACTTCGTGAAGCTGCACCCTCTGATGGC
TAGACCTGTGGTGCCTACAAGAGGCAGACCTCTGCTGCTGAAGCGGAACATCCGGTACACACACCTGACC
GGCACACCTGTGACAACACCAGCCGGACCTACCTACGATCTGCTGTTTCTGGGAACCGCCGACGGCTGGA
TTCACAAAGCTGTGGTGCTCGGCAGCGGCATGCACATCATTGAAGAGACACAGGTGTTCCGCGAGAGCCA
GAGCGTGGAAAATCTCGTGATCAGCCTGCTCCAGCACAGCCTGTATGTTGGAGCACCTAGCGGCGTTATC
CAGCTGCCTCTGAGCAGCTGCAGCCGGTACAGAAGCTGCTACGATTGCATCCTGGCTAGGGACCCTTATT
GTGGCTGGGACCCCGGAACACATGCTTGTGCCGCTGCTACCACAATCGCCAACAGAACAGCCCTGATCCA
GGACATCGAGAGAGGCAATAGAGGCTGCGAGTCCTCCAGAGACACCGGACCTCCACCTCCACTGAAAACC
AGATCTGTGCTGAGGGGCGACGATGTGCTGCTGCCTTGCGATCAGCCTAGCAATCTGGCTAGAGCCCTGT
GGCTGCTGAATGGCAGCATGGGACTTTCTGATGGCCAAGGCGGCTATAGAGTGGGAGTCGATGGCCTGCT
GGTTACAGATGCCCAGCCTGAGCACAGCGGCAATTACGGCTGTTACGCCGAGGAAAACGGCCTGAGAACA
CTGCTGGCCTCTTACAGTCTGACCGTGCGACCTGCTACACCCGCTCCAGCTCCTAAAGCTCCAGCTACAC
CTGGTGCTCAGCTGGCTCCTGATGTTCGGCTTGGCGCGCCGGAAGATCAAGTTGATCCAAGATTGATTGA
TGGCAAGGGCGGATCTCTGGAGGTGCTGTTCCAGGGACCAGGCGGAAGCGGCAATCCCGGCGGCGATCTG
GCCCCCCAGATGCTGCGCGAGCTGCAGGAGACCAATGCCGCCCTGCAGGACGTGCGCGAGCTGCTGCGCC
ACCGCGTGAAGGAGATCACCTTCCTGAAGAACACCGTGATGGAGTGCGACGCCTGCGGTATGCAGCCCTC
TAGAGGCTCCGGCTCCATCATCCCAGTTGAGGAGGAGAACCCGGACTTCTGGAACCGCGAGGCAGCCGAG
GCCCTGGGTGCCGCCAAGAAGCTGCAGCCTGCACAGACAGCCGCCAAGAACCTCATCATCTTCCTGGGCG
ATGGGATGGGGGTGTCTACGGTGACAGCTGCCAGGATCCTAAAAGGGCAGAAGAAGGACAAACTGGGGCC
TGAGATACCCCTGGCCATGGACCGCTTCCCATATGTGGCTCTGTCCAAGACATACAATGTAGACAAACAT
GTGCCAGACAGTGGAGCCACAGCCACGGCCTACCTGTGCGGGGTCAAGGGCAACTTCCAGACCATTGGCT
TGAGTGCAGCCGCCCGCTTTAACCAGTGCAACACGACACGCGGCAACGAGGTCATCTCCGTGATGAATCG
GGCCAAGAAAGCAGGGAAGTCAGTGGGAGTGGTAACCACCACACGAGTGCAGCACGCCTCGCCAGCCGGC
ACCTACGCCCACACGGTGAACCGCAACTGGTACTCGGACGCCGACGTGCCTGCCTCGGCCCGCCAGGAGG
GGTGCCAGGACATCGCTACGCAGCTCATCTCCAACATGGACATTGACGTGATCCTAGGTGGAGGCCGAAA
GTACATGTTTCGCATGGGAACCCCAGACCCTGAGTACCCAGATGACTACAGCCAAGGTGGGACCAGGCTG
GACGGGAAGAATCTGGTGCAGGAATGGCTGGCGAAGCGCCAGGGTGCCCGGTATGTGTGGAACCGCACTG
AGCTCATGCAGGCTTCCCTGGACCCGTCTGTGACCCATCTCATGGGTCTCTTTGAGCCTGGAGACATGAA
ATACGAGATCCACCGAGACTCCACACTGGACCCCTCCCTGATGGAGATGACAGAGGCTGCCCTGCGCCTG
CTGAGCAGGAACCCCCGCGGCTTCTTCCTCTTCGTGGAGGGTGGTCGCATCGACCATGGTCATCATGAAA
GCAGGGCTTACCGGGCACTGACTGAGACGATCATGTTCGACGACGCCATTGAGAGGGCGGGCCAGCTCAC
CAGCGAGGAGGACACGCTGAGCCTCGTCACTGCCGACCACTCCCACGTCTTCTCCTTCGGAGGCTACCCC
CTGCGAGGGAGCTCCATCTTCGGGCTGGCCCCTGGCAAGGCCCGGGACAGGAAGGCCTACACGGTCCTCC
TATACGGAAACGGTCCAGGCTATGTGCTCAAGGACGGCGCCCGGCCGGATGTTACCGAGAGCGAGAGCGG
GAGCCCCGAGTATCGGCAGCAGTCAGCAGTGCCCCTGGACGAAGAGACCCACGCAGGCGAGGACGTGGCG
GTGTTCGCGCGCGGCCCGCAGGCGCACCTGGTTCACGGCGTGCAGGAGCAGACCTTCATAGCGCACGTCA
TGGCCTTCGCCGCCTGCCTGGAGCCCTACACCGCCTGCGACCTGGCGCCCCCCGCCGGCACCACCGACGC
CGCGCACCCGGGTGGCGGAGGACTGAACGACATCTTCGAGGCTCAGAAAATCGAATGGCACGAACATCAC
CATCACCATCACCATCACCATTAAGGCCGGCCTGTAGTCACTGGCACAACGCGTTACCCGGTAAGCCAAT
CGGGTATACACGGTCGTCATACTGCAGACAGGGTTCTTCTACTTTGCAAGATAGTCTTGAGTAGTAAAAT
AAATAGATAGAGAAAATCAGCCTCGACTGTGCCTTCTAGTTGCCAGCCATCTGTTGTTTGCCCCTCCCCC
GTGCCTTCCTTGACCCTGGAAGGTGCCACTCCCACTGTCCTTTCCTAATAAAATGAGGAAATTGCATCAC
AACACTCAACCCTATCTCGGTCTATTCTTTTGATTTATAAGGGATTTTGCCGATTTCGGCCTATTGGTTA
AAAAATGAGCTGATTTAACAAAAATTTAACGCGAATTAATTCTGTGGAATGTGTGTCAGTTAGGGTGTGG
AAAGTCCCCAGGCTCCCCAGCAGGCAGAAGTATGCAAAGCATGCATCTCAATTAGTCAGCAACCAGGTGT
GGAAAGTCCCCAGGCTCCCCAGCAGGCAGAAGTATGCAAAGCATGCATCTCAATTAGTCAGCAACCATAG
TCCCGCCCCTAACTCCGCCCATCCCGCCCCTAACTCCGCCCAGTTCCGCCCATTCTCCGCCCCATGGCTG
ACTAATTTTTTTTATTTATGCAGAGGCCGAGGCCGCCTCTGCCTCTGAGCTATTCCAGAAGTAGTGAGGA
GGCTTTTTTGGAGGCCTAGGCTTTTGCAAAAAGCTCCCGGGAGCTTGTATATCCATTTTCGGATCTGATC
AGCACGTGTTGACAATTAATCATCGGCATAGTATATCGGCATAGTATAATACGACAAGGTGAGGAACTAA
ACCATGACCGAGTACAAGCCCACGGTGCGCCTCGCCACCCGCGACGACGTCCCCAGGGCCGTACGCACCC
TCGCCGCCGCGTTCGCCGACTACCCCGCCACGCGCCACACCGTCGATCCGGACCGCCACATCGAGCGGGT
CACCGAGCTGCAAGAACTCTTCCTCACGCGCGTCGGGCTCGACATCGGCAAGGTGTGGGTCGCGGACGAC
GGCGCCGCGGTGGCGGTCTGGACCACGCCGGAGAGCGTCGAAGCGGGGGCGGTGTTCGCCGAGATCGGCC
CGCGCATGGCCGAGTTGAGCGGTTCCCGGCTGGCCGCGCAGCAACAGATGGAAGGCCTCCTGGCGCCGCA
CCGGCCCAAGGAGCCCGCGTGGTTCCTGGCCACCGTCGGCGTCTCGCCCGACCACCAGGGCAAGGGTCTG
GGCAGCGCCGTCGTGCTCCCCGGAGTGGAGGCGGCCGAGCGCGCCGGGGTGCCCGCCTTCCTGGAGACAT
CCGCGCCCCGCAACCTCCCCTTCTACGAGCGGCTCGGCTTCACCGTCACCGCCGACGTCGAGGTGCCCGA
AGGACCGCGCACCTGGTGCATGACCCGCAAGCCCGGTGCCTGACACGTGCTACGAGATTTCGATTCCACC
GCCGCCTTCTATGAAAGGTTGGGCTTCGGAATCGTTTTCCGGGACGCCGGCTGGATGATCCTCCAGCGCG
GGGATCTCATGCTGGAGTTCTTCGCCCACCCCAACTTGTTTATTGCAGCTTATAATGGTTACAAATAAAG
CAATAGCATCACAAATTTCACAAATAAAGCATTTTTTTCACTGCATTCTAGTTGTGGTTTGTCCAAACTC
ATCAATGTATCTTATCATGTCTGTATACCGTCGACCTCTAGCTAGAGCTTGGCGTAATCATGGTCATTAC
CAATGCTTAATCAGTGAGGCACCTATCTCAGCGATCTGTCTATTTCGTTCATCCATAGTTGCCTGACTCC
CCGTCGTGTAGATAACTACGATACGGGAGGGCTTACCATCTGGCCCCAGCGCTGCGATGATACCGCGAGA
ACCACGCTCACCGGCTCCGGATTTATCAGCAATAAACCAGCCAGCCGGAAGGGCCGAGCGCAGAAGTGGT
CCTGCAACTTTATCCGCCTCCATCCAGTCTATTAATTGTTGCCGGGAAGCTAGAGTAAGTAGTTCGCCAG
TTAATAGTTTGCGCAACGTTGTTGCCATCGCTACAGGCATCGTGGTGTCACGCTCGTCGTTTGGTATGGC
TTCATTCAGCTCCGGTTCCCAACGATCAAGGCGAGTTACATGATCCCCCATGTTGTGCAAAAAAGCGGTT
AGCTCCTTCGGTCCTCCGATCGTTGTCAGAAGTAAGTTGGCCGCAGTGTTATCACTCATGGTTATGGCAG
CACTGCATAATTCTCTTACTGTCATGCCATCCGTAAGATGCTTTTCTGTGACTGGTGAGTACTCAACCAA
GTCATTCTGAGAATAGTGTATGCGGCGACCGAGTTGCTCTTGCCCGGCGTCAATACGGGATAATACCGCG
CCACATAGCAGAACTTTAAAAGTGCTCATCATTGGAAAACGTTCTTCGGGGCGAAAACTCTCAAGGATCT
TACCGCTGTTGAGATCCAGTTCGATGTAACCCACTCGTGCACCCAACTGATCTTCAGCATCTTTTACTTT
CACCAGCGTTTCTGGGTGAGCAAAAACAGGAAGGCAAAATGCCGCAAAAAAGGGAATAAGGGCGACACGG
AAATGTTGAATACTCATATTCTTCCTT
Features (pLannotate 1.2.2; 24 found; start..end, strand, type, name):
    119..143     -  CDS            KanR (fragment): aminoglycoside phosphotransferase; aph(3')-Ia; confers resistance to kanamycin
    254..842     +  rep_origin     ori: high-copy-number ColE1/pMB1/pBR322/pUC origin of replication
   1067..1084    +  terminator     rrnB T2 terminator (fragment): transcription terminator T2 from the E. coli rrnB gene
   1109..1128    -  CDS            lacZα (fragment): LacZα fragment of β-galactosidase; lacZ fragment
   1584..1600    +  protein_bind   lac operator: The lac repressor binds to the lac operator to inhibit transcription in E. coli. This inhibition can be relieved by adding lactose or isopropyl-β-D-thiogalactopyranoside (IPTG). lac repressor encoded by lacI
   1843..2146    +  enhancer       CMV enhancer: human cytomegalovirus immediate early enhancer
   2147..2350    +  promoter       CMV promoter: human cytomegalovirus (CMV) immediate early promoter
   2486..2529    +  intron         CMV intron (fragment): modified intron A from human cytomegalovirus
   2581..2599    +  promoter       SP6 promoter: promoter for bacteriophage SP6 RNA polymerase
   2603..2640    +  CDS            IgH signal sequence (fragment): signal sequence from the mouse immunoglobulin heavy chain variable region
   2731..4722    +  CDS            SEMA4G (fragment): SEM4G_HUMAN - Also known as KIAA1619. Experimental evidence at protein level: Swiss-Prot protein existence level 1. Cell surface receptor for PLXNB2. May play a role in axon guidance (By similarity). From Homo sapiens (Human).
   4819..4998    +  CDS            Comp (fragment): COMP_RAT - Experimental evidence at protein level: Swiss-Prot protein existence level 1. May play a role in the structural integrity of cartilage via its interaction with other extracellular matrix proteins such as the collagens and fibronectin. Can mediate the interaction of chondrocytes with the cartilage extracellular matrix through interaction with cell surface integrin receptors. Could play a role in the pathogenesis of osteoarthritis. Potent suppressor of apoptosis in both primary chondrocytes and transformed cells. Suppresses apoptosis by blocking the activation of caspase-3 and by indu
   4986..6438    +  CDS            SEAP (fragment): secreted alkaline phosphatase from human placenta The natural enzyme has a C-terminal transmembrane sequence that is replaced by a GPI anchor.
   6463..6504    +  CDS            AviTag™ (fragment): peptide tag that allows for enzymatic biotinylation
   6508..6531    +  CDS            8xHis: 8xHis affinity tag
   6677..6788    +  polyA_signal   bGH poly(A) signal: bovine growth hormone polyadenylation signal
   6789..6897    +  rep_origin     f1 ori (fragment): f1 bacteriophage origin of replication; arrow indicates direction of (+) strand synthesis
   6911..7240    +  promoter       SV40 promoter: SV40 enhancer and early promoter
   7288..7335    +  promoter       EM7 promoter: synthetic bacterial promoter&nbsp
   7354..7953    +  CDS            PuroR (fragment): puromycin N-acetyltransferase; pac from Streptomyces; confers resistance to puromycin
   7963..8088    +  CDS            ble (fragment): BLE_KLEPN - Experimental evidence at protein level: Swiss-Prot protein existence level 1. Binding protein with a strong affinity to the bleomycin family of antibiotics. Binds to CL990; an antimitotic-antibiotic compound. From Klebsiella pneumoniae.
   8083..8204    +  polyA_signal   SV40 poly(A) signal: SV40 polyadenylation signal
   8257..9117    -  CDS            AmpR: β-lactamase; bla; confers resistance to ampicillin, carbenicillin, and related antibiotics
   9120..89      -  promoter       AmpR promoter (fragment) (across the origin): bla
