[The description below was written by a language model from this plasmid's Addgene catalogue record and pLannotate feature annotations shown in this document.]
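Description:
pD649-HAsp-SEMA4G-COMP5AP-AviTag-9xHis is a mammalian expression plasmid built on the pD649 backbone for producing a secreted, multimerised form of the extracellular domain of human semaphorin 4G (SEMA4G). It is propagated in E. coli as a high-copy plasmid through a ColE1/pUC-type origin and selected with ampicillin via a full-length β-lactamase gene. The annotated sequence (about 9.1 kb) also carries an SV40 early/EM7 promoter cassette driving a puromycin N-acetyltransferase coding sequence followed by an SV40 polyadenylation signal, which could in principle support drug selection in mammalian cells, although the record does not describe such use. Short kanamycin-resistance, lacZα, ble and f1 ori matches appear to be backbone remnants rather than functional parts.

The expression unit uses the CMV enhancer and immediate-early promoter with a fragment of CMV intron A, followed by an SP6 promoter that also serves as a sequencing primer site. The open reading frame begins with an N-terminal signal peptide; the plasmid name calls it HAsp, while the automated annotation matched part of it to an immunoglobulin heavy-chain signal sequence. The SEMA4G ectodomain, inserted between retained NotI and AscI sites, follows it. Downstream, the backbone supplies the COMP5AP module: the coiled-coil region of rat cartilage oligomeric matrix protein, which drives pentamer assembly, fused to human placental alkaline phosphatase as an enzymatic reporter. An AviTag for site-specific enzymatic biotinylation and a polyhistidine tag for purification follow, ending at a bGH polyadenylation signal. The high-avidity, enzyme-labelled protein secreted from transfected cells suits the detection of weak extracellular interactions. The plasmid belongs to a collection made for screening a human cell-surface protein interactome. The depositor notes that some plasmids in the collection may carry an IS4-like transposase insertion upstream of the CMV promoter.
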