Addgene plasmid #157503: pD649-HAsp-SEMA4G-COMP5AP-AviTag-9xHis
Purpose: Mammalian expression of cell-surface protein extracellular domain fused to COMP5AP-AviTag-9xHis. Protein is secreted from cells.
Depositing lab: Chris Garcia. Depositing organization: Stanford University. Publication: A Human IgSF Cell-Surface Interactome Reveals a Complex Network of Protein-Protein Interactions. Wojtowicz WM, Vielmetter J, Fernandes RA, Siepe DH, Eastman CL, Chisholm GB, Cox S, Klock H, Anderson PW, Rue SM, Miller JJ, Glaser SM, Bragstad ML, Vance J, Lam AW, Lesley SA, Zinn K, Garcia KC. Cell. 2020 Aug 20;182(4):1027-1043.e17. doi: 10.1016/j.cell.2020.07.025. PubMed 32822567.
Backbone
  Vector backbone: pD649
  Backbone size w/o insert (bp): 7153
  Vector type: Mammalian Expression
Growth in bacteria
  Bacterial resistance: Ampicillin, 100 μg/mL
  Growth temperature: 37°C
  Growth strain: DH5alpha
  Copy number: High Copy
Gene/Insert
  Gene/Insert name: SEMA4G (alt name: SEM4G)
  Species: H. sapiens (human)
  Insert size (bp): 1974
  Entrez Gene: SEMA4G (a.k.a. FLJ20590, KIAA1619, MGC102867)
  Promoter: CMV/SP6
  Tag / fusion protein: COMP5AP-AviTag-9xHis (C terminal on backbone)
  Cloning method: Restriction Enzyme; 5′ cloning site GCGGCCGC (not destroyed); 3′ cloning site GGCGCGCC (not destroyed)
  Sequencing primers: 5′ ATTTAGGTGACACTATAG; 3′ CGTCGCACTCCATCACGGTG
Resource information
  A portion of this plasmid was derived from a plasmid made by: synthesis by ThermoFisher
Terms and licenses: Academic/Nonprofit Terms; Industry Terms: Not Available to Industry
Depositor comments: Some plasmids in this collection may have an IS4-like element ISVsa5 family transposase upstream of the CMV promoter.
How to cite: pD649-HAsp-SEMA4G-COMP5AP-AviTag-9xHis was a gift from Chris Garcia (Addgene plasmid # 157503 ; http://n2t.net/addgene:157503 ; RRID:Addgene_157503)
