>Addgene plasmid #157503 | pD649-HAsp-SEMA4G-COMP5AP-AviTag-9xHis | depositor partial sequence | sequence record 304116 | insert (extracellular domain)
GTTCCAGGACCATCTCTTAGAAGGCCCAGCAGAGAACTGGACGCTACCCCTAGAATGACAATCCCCTACG
AGGAACTGAGCGGCACCCGGCACTTTAAAGGACAGGCCCAGAATTACAGCACCCTGCTGCTGGAAGAAGC
CAGCGCCAGACTGCTTGTTGGAGCCAGAGGTGCCCTGTTCAGCCTGTCTGCCAATGATATTGGCGACGGC
GCCCACAAAGAGATCCACTGGGAAGCCTCTCCAGAGATGCAGAGCAAGTGCCACCAGAAGGGCAAGAACA
ACCAGACCGAGTGCTTCAACCACGTGCGGTTTCTGCAGAGACTGAACAGCACCCACCTGTACGCCTGTGG
CACACATGCCTTTCAGCCTCTGTGTGCCGCCATCGATGCCGAGGCTTTTACCCTGCCTACCAGCTTCGAA
GAGGGCAAAGAGAAGTGCCCCTACGATCCTGCCAGAGGCTTTACCGGCCTGATCATTGATGGCGGCCTGT
ACACCGCCACCAGATACGAGTTCCGCAGCATCCCCGACATCAGAAGAAGCAGACACCCTCACAGCCTGCG
GACCGAAGAAACACCCATGCACTGGCTGAATGACGCCGAGTTCGTGTTCTCTGTGCTCGTGCGGGAATCT
AAGGCCAGCGCCGTGGGAGATGACGACAAGGTGTACTACTTCTTCACCGAGAGAGCCACCGAGGAAGGCA
GCGGCTCTTTTACCCAGAGCAGATCCAGCCACAGAGTGGCCAGAGTCGCTAGAGTGTGTAAAGGCGATCT
CGGCGGCAAGAAGATCCTGCAGAAGAAGTGGACCAGCTTCCTGAAGGCCCGGCTGATCTGTCACATCCCT
CTGTACGAAACCCTGAGAGGCGTGTGCTCTCTGGACGCCGAGACAAGCAGCAGAACCCACTTTTACGCCG
CCTTCACACTGAGCACCCAGTGGAAAACTCTGGAAGCCTCCGCCATCTGTAGATACGACCTGGCCGAGAT
CCAGGCCGTGTTTGCCGGACCTTACATGGAATACCAGGACGGCAGCAGAAGATGGGGCAGATACGAAGGC
GGAGTGCCTGAGCCTAGACCTGGCAGCTGTATCACCGATTCTCTGCGGAGCCAGGGCTACAACAGCAGCC
AAGATCTGCCTAGCCTGGTGCTGGACTTCGTGAAGCTGCACCCTCTGATGGCTAGACCTGTGGTGCCTAC
AAGAGGCAGACCTCTGCTGCTGAAGCGGAACATCCGGTACACACACCTGACCGGCACACCTGTGACAACA
CCAGCCGGACCTACCTACGATCTGCTGTTTCTGGGAACCGCCGACGGCTGGATTCACAAAGCTGTGGTGC
TCGGCAGCGGCATGCACATCATTGAAGAGACACAGGTGTTCCGCGAGAGCCAGAGCGTGGAAAATCTCGT
GATCAGCCTGCTCCAGCACAGCCTGTATGTTGGAGCACCTAGCGGCGTTATCCAGCTGCCTCTGAGCAGC
TGCAGCCGGTACAGAAGCTGCTACGATTGCATCCTGGCTAGGGACCCTTATTGTGGCTGGGACCCCGGAA
CACATGCTTGTGCCGCTGCTACCACAATCGCCAACAGAACAGCCCTGATCCAGGACATCGAGAGAGGCAA
TAGAGGCTGCGAGTCCTCCAGAGACACCGGACCTCCACCTCCACTGAAAACCAGATCTGTGCTGAGGGGC
GACGATGTGCTGCTGCCTTGCGATCAGCCTAGCAATCTGGCTAGAGCCCTGTGGCTGCTGAATGGCAGCA
TGGGACTTTCTGATGGCCAAGGCGGCTATAGAGTGGGAGTCGATGGCCTGCTGGTTACAGATGCCCAGCC
TGAGCACAGCGGCAATTACGGCTGTTACGCCGAGGAAAACGGCCTGAGAACACTGCTGGCCTCTTACAGT
CTGACCGTGCGACCTGCTACACCCGCTCCAGCTCCTAAAGCTCCAGCTACACCTGGTGCTCAGCTGGCTC
CTGATGTTCGGCTT
